>Addgene plasmid #120616 | Smp_145420-Cd4-bio-His | addgene full sequence | sequence record 234204 | Addgene NGS Result
GACATTGATTATTGACTAGTTATTAATAGTAATCAATTACGGGGTCATTAGTTCATAGCCCATATATGGA
GTTCCGCGTTACATAACTTACGGTAAATGGCCCGCCTGGCTGACCGCCCAACGACCCCCGCCCATTGACG
TCAATAATGACGTATGTTCCCATAGTAACGCCAATAGGGACTTTCCATTGACGTCAATGGGTGGAGTATT
TACGGTAAACTGCCCACTTGGCAGTACATCAAGTGTATCATATGCCAAGTCCGCCCCCTATTGACGTCAA
TGACGGTAAATGGCCCGCCTGGCATTATGCCCAGTACATGACCTTACGGGACTTTCCTACTTGGCAGTAC
ATCTACGTATTAGTCATCGCTATTACCATGGTGATGCGGTTTTGGCAGTACACCAATGGGCGTGGATAGC
GGTTTGACTCACGGGGATTTCCAAGTCTCCACCCCATTGACGTCAATGGGAGTTTGTTTTGGCACCAAAA
TCAACGGGACTTTCCAAAATGTCGTAATAACCCCGCCCCGTTGACGCAAATGGGCGGTAGGCGTGTACGG
TGGGAGGTCTATATAAGCAGAGCTCGTTTAGTGAACCGTCAGATCCTCACTCTCTTCCGCATCGCTGTCT
GCGAGGGCCAGCTGTTGGGCTCGCGGTTGAGGACAAACTCTTCGCGGTCTTTCCAGTACTCTTGGATCGG
AAACCCGTCGGCCTCCGAACGGTACTCCGCCACCGAGGGACCTGAGCGAGTCCGCATCGACCGGATCGGA
AAACCTCTCGAGAAAGGCGTCTAACCAGTCACAGTCGCAAGGTAGGCTGAGCACCGTGGCGGGCGGCAGC
GGGTGGCGGTCGGGGTTGTTTCTGGCGGAGGTGCTGCTGATGATGTAATTAAAGTAGGCGGTCTTGAGAC
GGCGGATGGTCGAGGTGAGGTGTGGCAGGCTTGAGATCCAGCTGTTGGGGTGAGTACTCCCTCTCAAAAG
CGGGCATTACTTCTGCGCTAAGATTGTCAGTTTCCAAAAACGAGGAGGATTTGATATTCACCTGGCCCGA
TCTGGCCATACACTTGAGTGACAATGACATCCACTTTGCCTTTCTCTCCACAGGTGTCCACTCCCAGGTC
CAAGTTTGCCACCATGGAGTTTCAGACCCAGGTACTCATGTCCCTGCTGCTCTGCATGTCTGGTGCGGCC
GCCCACAATGCCAGCATCCCTGCCACCACCGAGAGCAAGAACCTGCGGGTGCTGTACCGGTTCTACAAGC
CCGAGAACCTGGACTTCGTGTACGTGGCCAGCGTGAACAGCATCCGGCAGTTCAGCGTGGACAAGCTGCA
CCTGGTGGCCGAGCGGATCACCGGCCCTCACAACTTCAGCATCTACTGCCTGAGCAACGGCGACAGCTGC
GAGAAGTGCATGCACGTGGACAGAAGCAGCTTCCCCTTCGGCTACGGCTCCGACTTCTGCCTGCCCCACC
CCACCAACAACTACGTGAAGGCCTGGGGCACCAGCGGCTTCCCTGGCCCCGAGATCTACAGCTTCAACTA
CAGCGAGTGGGACCACGAGAGCCACTTCGTGAACGACGACCGGATCACCTTCGAGGACAGCCTGTACGTG
TGCAACACCGTGTTCCACGGCTACTGCGAGCGGCTGGGCCTGATCAACGTGTCCCAGGAAAGCCCCTGGT
CCATCGGCACCCGGAACCCCCTGGTGGACAAGAAGAACAAGAACCCCCAGGAAATCCCCGTCGTCGGCAG
CCTGCCCTACACCCACTCTGTGCTGGTCGTGGGCAGCGAGTACATCTACGTGGGCACCGAGCCCGACGGC
CTGCAGGAACACACCCTGATCACCTTTGACCCCCTGACCGTGCGGCTGAAGAACTTCCACCTGTGCAGCA
CCCAGCCCAGCTTCGAGAGCAGAGCCCAGCTGAGCACCAACCCCAGCCTGCGGATCCAGTACAAGAGCGC
CTTCCGGTACAGAAGCCTGCCCAACAACCTGAACTTCCAGGACCAGCTGTTCAGACCCGCCTACGTGTAC
TTCGTGCTGCAGCAGCCCGAGAGCAGCAGCTTCTTCCGGTGGCAGAGCCGGATCGCCAGAGTGTGCGACG
GCGACAAGTTCATCAGCAGCTACGTGGAACTGAATATCGCCTGCTTCGAGTGCGTGTTCGAGGACGACGA
GAAGATGTTCAACGCCCTGCACTTCAGCAGCCACGGCACCGTGGGCAAGCAGCTGGCCAGAGAGCTGCTG
GAAAACTTCCAGAGCCAGTACGACGACAACCTGTACAGCAAGATCGACATCACCACCACCGACCACAGCG
AGGTGCTGATCGTGGCCTTCGCCAGCCAGCCCATCGACCCCCTGTACTACTGGTCCACCCGGAACGTGTC
CCCCGACATCGACCTGCCCAACGTGCAGTACAACCCCGACAGCAGCTACCGGCACGGCAGCATCCTGCTG
CCTGGCAGCGCCATCAGCCTGTTCAGCATGACCCAGATCAACGCCAAGTTCGACCGGGTGGTCATGAACT
GCCTGGACGGCATCGGCATGCACGGCCCCAGCCACTTTCTGCACAGCGGCAGCAGCGGCAACCCCAGATG
CGTGAAGGACGACTACAGCCGGGACCTGATCCACGACTGCCCCAGCAGCCGGCAGCTGAACCAGTTCATC
ACCGGCAACGACCCCGACGACGACATCTACAGCCCTGCCCTGCTGTACTTCAAGAGCAACGTGACCGGCA
TGGCCATCACCACCGTGTCTCAGGAATTCACCGTCGCCATCTTCACCACCGACGACGGCTACCTGTATAA
GTACGAGCTGCTGGGACTGCGGAAGGTGCACCTCCTGGGCAGCCTGCAGCTGGTGCCCAACGGCCAGCCT
ATCACCAGCCTGGCCCTGGACCACACCGGCACAATCGCCTTTGCCACCAGCTTCCAGAAGGTGTTCCGGA
TCGAGCTGTTCAACTGCAGCGCCTACCTGACCTGCCAGAGCTGCCTGAAGGCCCGGGACCCCTACTGCGG
CTGGTGTATCGCCGAGGGCCGGTGCCTGCTGTTCCACCAGTGCCCCCTGGTCATGAGCAGAGTGAAAACC
CCCAACGACCTGAAGAAGAAGCGGAGCCCCAACAGATTCGCCGGCTCCGAGTACAGCGCCAGCGACCGGG
TGTTCTGGCTGCACTACAACACCTCCGTGAACAAGTGCCCCGTGATCAGACAGGTGTCCCCACCCGGCAT
CCAGATCAGCACCACCCCCATGGTCACCTACGCCAAAGAGAACAGCCAGTACTACCAGCAGAACATCATC
CTGAGCCTGGACGCCTTCCTGAGCCAGAACCTGCCTAACAGCGACCTGAGCGAGGAAAGCTTCAGCCGGA
ACCAGCCCCACCAGATCAACAGCTTCGTGGACTCCGGCAACCCCCACCACCCTAGCCTGGACAGATCCAG
CACCGCCACCAACAGCCAGCTGTTCTGCAGCTTCCGCGAGGCCCCCACCAGCGTGCTGCAGATGGAAAGC
CTGATCAGCGGCACCCTGAGCAACTTCGACCTGAACAAGATCCTGCTGAACGTGACCAGAACCCCCCTGC
TGACCCGGACCGTGGCCAAGCTGTTCTACTCCAGCGGCAAGCCCATCGAGGCCCACTGCCTGTCCCCCGC
CATTGCCAGCAGACTGCCTCAGCTGGAAGATGACAAGGCCAGCGTGCCCCTGCTGCTGTGGCTGGAAAAA
GTGCGGACCACCGACGTGGACCCCGACAACGTGGGAGCCCTGGCCCCTGCCCTGTTCGCCGTGTACAACT
GCAGCCAGCTGAAGGACTGCCAGTCCTGCACCCGGTCCAGATTCGTGTGCGCCTGGTGCCTGTTTGAGGA
CCAGTGCGTGCCCGTGTTCCCCACCCTGTCCAGCGACGGCCAGATCACCAATACCGTGTGCAAGGACAGC
AGCCACCTGTACTCCAAGTCCTACGAGCAGATCAACCCCCCCTTCGACATCATCCCCCCTGGCCACGCCG
ACGACTGCCCTAGCTTCAAGGGCAGCCCCAAGAGAATCACCCTGACCAGCGGCTCCAGCCTGACCGTGAA
CCTGTATGTGTCCAATGTGCAGAAACAGCAGATCGTGGGCTTCAGCTGCGCCGAGAACTGCACCAACCAG
CACGTGCGGGCCAGCTTCAACCCCAGCAACAGCACCGTGTTCTGCCACATGGAAGTGATGAACCTGACCG
AGCACCTGAGCACCCGGCTGCTGAACAACAACGACATCCAGCGGAGCCACGACACCGCCGTGATCTGCGA
CCTGGACCTGTACTGGCACGGCCTGAACAGCCACGACGCCAAGGGCCACCGGATGGTCAACGTGGACCAG
GTGCAGGTCGAGGTGTACGCCTGCGAGTGGCTGGCCGAGTACTGCGACAAGTGCCTGGACCTGCCCCCCA
GATTCGGCTGCTCTTGGTGCGTGTCCGCCCAGGAAAACATCCACATCAACGACTACGAGAACAAGAATAT
CCTGAACGAGGGCAAGTGCCGGACCCAGAACAGCTGCGTGACCCGGAAGTACTTCAACGGCTCTATCGCC
GTGCGGCAGCACAGCATCAGACCCGGCGACGTGTGCCCCGACCCCGAGATCCTGACCCTGAGCCCCACCA
ATGCCACCCTGACCGGCCAGCCAATCCTGACCATCACCGGCCGGAACCTGGGCAGAAGCGCCTCCGATAT
CGTCGAGGTGTTCCTGGACCTCCAGAGCAAGATCCAGTGCATCGTGCTGAGCGAGACATACCAGAGAAGC
CACAAGTTCATGTGCAAGCTGGTGGCCGCTCCCCACCTGAGCCTGCCTGTGTCCGGCAAGCTGAAGGTGG
TCATCAGCAACAAGAGATACGAGGCCTTCAGCCCTGTGTTCCACTTCGCCGTGCCCCATCTGATCCACGC
CACCCCCCAGAGAGGCCCTAAGGCTGGCGGCACCAGACTGTACCTGAGCGGCACCAACCTGAACATCGGC
CGGCAGCGGGCCGTGTACCTGTACCTGCCTACCATCTCCGGCACCAGCGACGAGAGCTACCAGGACCGGT
TCAGCGAGAGCGACGTGCAGGTCAAATGCGAGATCGAGCAGGAAAGCGAGACACTGATCGTGTGCCTGAC
CACCCCTCTGCTGAAAGAAACCATGAACACCATGAAGAACAAAAAGCAGTTCAAGCGGCACAGCCTGTTC
GTGAACAGCTACTACAACGACAACAACAAGACCCTCATCACCCCCGAGACAACCACAATCGCCGAGGACG
AGCACCACATCCCCCTGAGCCTCGTGATCATGCACGACATGACCCTGACCTACCTGAGCCACAGCTTCAG
CTTCATCTACACCCCCAACCCCTCCATCCTGGAAGTGCAGCGGCAGAACGTGCTCGTGGGCGGAGGCACC
ACAGTCCGGGTGCTGGGCAGCTTCCTGTTCGTGGTGCAGGACCCCCGGCTGGTGTTCTACTTCTCCGGAA
GCGAGTACAGCATGAGCTGCCTGGTGTCCTCCAATGGCCAGCTGGACTGTCTGAGCCCCAGCCTGGGCAT
GTTCCAGGACACCCCCTTCGTGAAGGACATGAACGACAAGCACATCTACACCAGCGAGAAGCTGGACAAC
CTGATGCAGAGCAGCACCAGCGTGTGGACCAACGGCAAAGAAAGCGTGACCAGCTGCCTGCCCATCAGCC
AGCCCCTGGTGCTGTCCCAGCTGAAGTCCAACAGAGAGTTCTACAGCAGCGCCTTCACCAGCCACCCCCC
CGACTGGCCCACAGACGTGCCCTACGGCTTCATCATGGACGGCGTGCACCAGCTGAGAATCTTCGGACTG
ATTAAGGTGTACCAGGACCCCATCGTGATCCCTTTCCCCGACGGCATCCGGGTGGAAAACCTGGACGACG
ATTACCTGACCGACGATCTGATGAACGACCAGCATGTCGAGCTGAACACCTACCAGCGGCAGATCAGCAA
CCAGAGCCTGGAACCCAGCAGCCAGAGCGTGTCCAGCACCAACTCCCACACACTGAGCAACCACATCGAC
TACAGCAATGTGCGGCAGCTGATCCGGATCCACGGCCACTTCGACGCCCTGATCAATGCCCCCGAGCTGG
CCAAGTCCGATGAGCTGATCGTGCGGATCGGCGACAGCCTGATCTGCGAAGTGAACTCTATCATCCTCAC
CGAGATCAGATGCGATCTGGACCGGAAGATGATCCTGAAGCACCAGGACTACCCCGTCGAGGTGCAGTTC
GGCCGGTTCCTGATCTACAGACCCGGCAGCGTCAGATTCGTGGCCCTGAGACAGGCCGCCCTGCGGAGCC
AGATTGGCGCGCCGTCGACCTCCATCACGGCCTATAAGAGTGAGGGGGAGTCAGCGGAGTTCTCCTTCCC
ACTCAACCTTGGAGAGGAAAGCCTGCAGGGAGAGTTGAGATGGAAGGCAGAGAAGGCTCCTTCTTCCCAG
TCCTGGATCACCTTCTCCCTAAAGAACCAAAAGGTGTCTGTGCAGAAGTCTACTAGCAACCCCAAGTTCC
AGCTGTCCGAAACGCTCCCACTCACCCTTCAGATACCCCAGGTCTCCCTTCAGTTTGCTGGTTCTGGCAA
CCTGACCCTGACTCTGGACAGAGGGATACTGTATCAGGAAGTGAACCTGGTGGTGATGAAAGTGACTCAG
CCCGACAGCAACACTTTGACCTGTGAGGTGATGGGACCCACCTCACCCAAGATGAGACTGATCTTGAAGC
AGGAGAATCAGGAGGCCAGGGTCTCCAGGCAGGAGAAAGTGATTCAAGTGCAGGCCCCTGAAGCAGGGGT
GTGGCAATGTCTACTGAGTGAAGGTGAAGAGGTCAAGATGGACTCCAAGATCCAGGTTTTATCCAAAGGG
TTGAATTCCGGCAGCCTGCACCACATCCTGGACGCCCAGAAGATGCTGTGGAACCACAGGGACAGGAACC
TGCCTCCTCTGGCCCCTCTGGGCCCCCACCACCATCACCACCATTGAGTCTAGACACGTGATTAATTAAG
GATCCCCCGACCTCGACCTCTGGCTAATAAAGGAAATTTATTTTCATTGCAATAGTGTGTTGGAATTTTT
TGTGTCTCTCACTCGGAAGGACATATGGGAGGGCAAATCATTTGGTCGAGATCCCTCGGAGATCTCTAGC
TAGAGGATCGATCCCCGCCCCGGACGAACTAAACCTGACTACGACATCTCTGCCCCTTCTTCGCGGGGCA
GTGCATGTAATCCCTTCAGTTGGTTGGTACAACTTGCCAACTGGGCCCTGTTCCACATGTGACACGGGGG
GGGACCAAACACAAAGGGGTTCTCTGACTGTAGTTGACATCCTTATAAATGGATGTGCACATTTGCCAAC
ACTGAGTGGCTTTCATCCTGGAGCAGACTTTGCAGTCTGTGGACTGCAACACAACATTGCCTTTATGTGT
AACTCTTGGCTGAAGCTCTTACACCAATGCTGGGGGACATGTACCTCCCAGGGGCCCAGGAAGACTACGG
GAGGCTACACCAACGTCAATCAGAGGGGCCTGTGTAGCTACCGATAAGCGGACCCTCAAGAGGGCATTAG
CAATAGTGTTTATAAGGCCCCCTTGTTAACCCTAAACGGGTAGCATATGCTTCCCGGGTAGTAGTATATA
CTATCCAGACTAACCCTAATTCAATAGCATATGTTACCCAACGGGAAGCATATGCTATCGAATTAGGGTT
AGTAAAAGGGTCCTAAGGAACAGCGATATCTCCCACCCCATGAGCTGTCACGGTTTTATTTACATGGGGT
CAGGATTCCACGAGGGTAGTGAACCATTTTAGTCACAAGGGCAGTGGCTGAAGATCAAGGAGCGGGCAGT
GAACTCTCCTGAATCTTCGCCTGCTTCTTCATTCTCCTTCGTTTAGCTAATAGAATAACTGCTGAGTTGT
GAACAGTAAGGTGTATGTGAGGTGCTCGAAAACAAGGTTTCAGGTGACGCCCCCAGAATAAAATTTGGAC
GGGGGGTTCAGTGGTGGCATTGTGCTATGACACCAATATAACCCTCACAAACCCCTTGGGCAATAAATAC
TAGTGTAGGAATGAAACATTCTGAATATCTTTAACAATAGAAATCCATGGGGTGGGGACAAGCCGTAAAG
ACTGGATGTCCATCTCACACGAATTTATGGCTATGGGCAACACATAATCCTAGTGCAATATGATACTGGG
GTTATTAAGATGTGTCCCAGGCAGGGACCAAGACAGGTGAACCATGTTGTTACACTCTATTTGTAACAAG
GGGAAAGAGAGTGGACGCCGACAGCAGCGGACTCCACTGGTTGTCTCTAACACCCCCGAAAATTAAACGG
GGCTCCACGCCAATGGGGCCCATAAACAAAGACAAGTGGCCACTCTTTTTTTTGAAATTGTGGAGTGGGG
GCACGCGTCAGCCCCCACACGCCGCCCTGCGGTTTTGGACTGTAAAATAAGGGTGTAATAACTTGGCTGA
TTGTAACCCCGCTAACCACTGCGGTCAAACCACTTGCCCACAAAACCACTAATGGCACCCCGGGGAATAC
CTGCATAAGTAGGTGGGCGGGCCAAGATAGGGGCGCGATTGCTGCGATCTGGAGGACAAATTACACACAC
TTGCGCCTGAGCGCCAAGCACAGGGTTGTTGGTCCTCATATTCACGAGGTCGCTGAGAGCACGGTGGGCT
AATGTTGCCATGGGTAGCATATACTACCCAAATATCTGGATAGCATATGCTATCCTAATCTATATCTGGG
TAGCATAGGCTATCCTAATCTATATCTGGGTAGCATATGCTATCCTAATCTATATCTGGGTAGTATATGC
TATCCTAATTTATATCTGGGTAGCATAGGCTATCCTAATCTATATCTGGGTAGCATATGCTATCCTAATC
TATATCTGGGTAGTATATGCTATCCTAATCTGTATCCGGGTAGCATATGCTATCCTAATAGAGATTAGGG
TAGTATATGCTATCCTAATTTATATCTGGGTAGCATATACTACCCAAATATCTGGATAGCATATGCTATC
CTAATCTATATCTGGGTAGCATATGCTATCCTAATCTATATCTGGGTAGCATAGGCTATCCTAATCTATA
TCTGGGTAGCATATGCTATCCTAATCTATATCTGGGTAGTATATGCTATCCTAATTTATATCTGGGTAGC
ATAGGCTATCCTAATCTATATCTGGGTAGCATATGCTATCCTAATCTATATCTGGGTAGTATATGCTATC
CTAATCTGTATCCGGGTAGCATATGCTATCCTCATGATAAGCTGTCAAACATGAGAATTTTCTTGAAGAC
GAAAGGGCCTCGTGATACGCCTATTTTTATAGGTTAATGTCATGATAATAATGGTTTCTTAGACGTCAGG
TGGCACTTTTCGGGGAAATGTGCGCGGAACCCCTATTTGTTTATTTTTCTAAATACATTCAAATATGTAT
CCGCTCATGAGACAATAACCCTGATAAATGCTTCAATAATATTGAAAAAGGAAGAGTATGAGTATTCAAC
ATTTCCGTGTCGCCCTTATTCCCTTTTTTGCGGCATTTTGCCTTCCTGTTTTTGCTCACCCAGAAACGCT
GGTGAAAGTAAAAGATGCTGAAGATCAGTTGGGTGCACGAGTGGGTTACATCGAACTGGATCTCAACAGC
GGTAAGATCCTTGAGAGTTTTCGCCCCGAAGAACGTTTTCCAATGATGAGCACTTTTAAAGTTCTGCTAT
GTGGCGCGGTATTATCCCGTGTTGACGCCGGGCAAGAGCAACTCGGTCGCCGCATACACTATTCTCAGAA
TGACTTGGTTGAGTACTCACCAGTCACAGAAAAGCATCTTACGGATGGCATGACAGTAAGAGAATTATGC
AGTGCTGCCATAACCATGAGTGATAACACTGCGGCCAACTTACTTCTGACAACGATCGGAGGACCGAAGG
AGCTAACCGCTTTTTTGCACAACATGGGGGATCATGTAACTCGCCTTGATCGTTGGGAACCGGAGCTGAA
TGAAGCCATACCAAACGACGAGCGTGACACCACGATGCCTGCAGCAATGGCAACAACGTTGCGCAAACTA
TTAACTGGCGAACTACTTACTCTAGCTTCCCGGCAACAATTAATAGACTGGATGGAGGCGGATAAAGTTG
CAGGACCACTTCTGCGCTCGGCCCTTCCGGCTGGCTGGTTTATTGCTGATAAATCTGGAGCCGGTGAGCG
TGGGTCTCGCGGTATCATTGCAGCACTGGGGCCAGATGGTAAGCCCTCCCGTATCGTAGTTATCTACACG
ACGGGGAGTCAGGCAACTATGGATGAACGAAATAGACAGATCGCTGAGATAGGTGCCTCACTGATTAAGC
ATTGGTAACTGTCAGACCAAGTTTACTCATATATACTTTAGATTGATTTAAAACTTCATTTTTAATTTAA
AAGGATCTAGGTGAAGATCCTTTTTGATAATCTCATGACCAAAATCCCTTAACGTGAGTTTTCGTTCCAC
TGAGCGTCAGACCCCGTAGAAAAGATCAAAGGATCTTCTTGAGATCCTTTTTTTCTGCGCGTAATCTGCT
GCTTGCAAACAAAAAAACCACCGCTACCAGCGGTGGTTTGTTTGCCGGATCAAGAGCTACCAACTCTTTT
TCCGAAGGTAACTGGCTTCAGCAGAGCGCAGATACCAAATACTGTTCTTCTAGTGTAGCCGTAGTTAGGC
CACCACTTCAAGAACTCTGTAGCACCGCCTACATACCTCGCTCTGCTAATCCTGTTACCAGTGGCTGCTG
CCAGTGGCGATAAGTCGTGTCTTACCGGGTTGGACTCAAGACGATAGTTACCGGATAAGGCGCAGCGGTC
GGGCTGAACGGGGGGTTCGTGCACACAGCCCAGCTTGGAGCGAACGACCTACACCGAACTGAGATACCTA
CAGCGTGAGCTATGAGAAAGCGCCACGCTTCCCGAAGGGAGAAAGGCGGACAGGTATCCGGTAAGCGGCA
GGGTCGGAACAGGAGAGCGCACGAGGGAGCTTCCAGGGGGAAACGCCTGGTATCTTTATAGTCCTGTCGG
GTTTCGCCACCTCTGACTTGAGCGTCGATTTTTGTGATGCTCGTCAGGGGGGCGGAGCCTATGGAAAAAC
GCCAGCAACGCGGCCTTTTTACGGTTCCTGGCCTTTTGCTGGCCTTTTGCTCACATGTTCTTTCCTGCGT
TATCCCCTGATTCTGTGGATAACCGTATTACCGCCTTTGAGTGAGCTGATACCGCTCGCCGCAGCCGAAC
GACCGAGCGCAGCGAGTCAGTGAGCGAGGAAGCGGAAGAGCGCCCAATACGCAAACCGCCTCTCCCCGCG
CGTTGGCCGATTCATTAATGCAGCTGGCACGACAGGTTTCCCGACTGGAAAGCGGGCAGTGAGCGCAACG
CAATTAATGTGAGTTAGCTCACTCATTAGGCACCCCAGGCTTTACACTTTATGCTTCCGGCTCGTATGTT
GTGTGGAATTGTGAGCGGATAACAATTTCACACAGGAAACAGCTATGACCATGATTACGCCAAGCTCTAG
CTAGAGGTCGACCAATTCTCATGTTTGACAGCTTATCATCGCAGATCCGGGCAACGTTGTTGCCATTGCT
GCAGGCGCAGAACTGGTAGGTATGGAAGATCTATACATTGAATCAATATTGGCAATTAGCCATATTAGTC
ATTGGTTATATAGCATAAATCAATATTGGCTATTGGCCATTGCATACGTTGTATCTATATCATAATATGT
ACATTTATATTGGCTCATGTCCAATATGACCGCCATGTT
Features (pLannotate 1.2.2; 17 found; start..end, strand, type, name):
      1..380     +  enhancer       CMV enhancer: human cytomegalovirus immediate early enhancer
    382..581     +  promoter       CMV promoter: human cytomegalovirus (CMV) immediate early promoter
    649..687     +  misc_feature   Ad SA (fragment): adenovirus major late transcript splice acceptor (Friedrich and Soriano, 1991)
    720..929     -  CDS            PTP (fragment): TERM_ADE02 - Experimental evidence at protein level: Swiss-Prot protein existence level 1. Protein covalently bound to the viral DNA that acts as a primer for viral genomic replication by DNA strand displacement. Assembles on the viral origin of replication in an initiation complex with viral polymerase, DBP, host NFIA and host POU2F1/OCT1. During initiation, the polymerase covalently couples the first dCTP with Ser- 580 of pTP. The terminal protein stimulates the template activity over 20 fold compared to protein-free templates. Neo-synthesized viral genomes are linked to two preterminal prot
    960..1049    +  intron         chimeric intron (fragment): chimera between introns from adenovirus and immunoglobulin heavy chain genes
   1068..1114    +  CDS            IgH signal sequence (fragment): signal sequence from the mouse immunoglobulin heavy chain variable region
   6297..6866    +  CDS            Cd4 (fragment): CD4_RAT - Experimental evidence at protein level: Swiss-Prot protein existence level 1. Integral membrane glycoprotein that plays an essential role in the immune response and serves multiple functions in responses against both external and internal offenses. In T-cells, functions primarily as a coreceptor for MHC class II molecule:peptide complex. The antigens presented by class II peptides are derived from extracellular proteins while class I peptides are derived from cytosolic proteins. Interacts simultaneously with the T-cell receptor (TCR) and the MHC class II presented by antigen presenti
   7026..7081    +  polyA_signal   β-globin poly(A) signal: rabbit β-globin polyadenylation signal (Gil and Proudfoot, 1987)
   7595..9276    -  rep_origin     oriP (fragment): Epstein-Barr virus oriP replication origin (Yates et al., 2000)
   9403..9507    +  promoter       AmpR promoter: bla
   9508..10368   +  CDS            AmpR: β-lactamase; bla; confers resistance to ampicillin, carbenicillin, and related antibiotics
  10539..11127   +  rep_origin     ori: high-copy-number ColE1/pMB1/pBR322/pUC origin of replication
  11310..11402   +  CDS            lacI (fragment): lac repressor; lacI; The lac repressor binds to the lac operator to inhibit transcription in E. coli. This inhibition can be relieved by adding lactose or isopropyl-β-D-thiogalactopyranoside (IPTG).
  11415..11436   +  protein_bind   CAP binding site: CAP binding activates transcription in the presence of cAMP. E. coli catabolite activator protein
  11451..11481   +  promoter       lac promoter: promoter for the E. coli lac operon
  11485..11507   +  protein_bind   lac operator (fragment): The lac repressor binds to the lac operator to inhibit transcription in E. coli. This inhibition can be relieved by adding lactose or isopropyl-β-D-thiogalactopyranoside (IPTG). lac repressor encoded by lacI
  11601..11626   -  CDS            bla(M) (fragment): β-lactamase lacking the signal sequence; bla(M); allows cytosolic expression of β-lactamase
