[The description below was written by a language model from this plasmid's Addgene catalogue record and pLannotate feature annotations shown in this document.]
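Description:
Smp_145420-Cd4-bio-His is a mammalian expression plasmid built on the pTT3 backbone for producing a recombinant Schistosoma mansoni protein, Smp_145420, as a soluble tagged product. It is propagated in E. coli through a high-copy ColE1/pUC-type origin with ampicillin selection (AmpR with its own bla promoter). The backbone also carries a fragment of the Epstein-Barr virus oriP, which in cell lines expressing EBNA1 supports episomal maintenance and helps boost yields in transient transfection. Residual lac promoter/operator, CAP site and lacI fragments are cloning-vector remnants with no evident role in expression.

The expression cassette is driven by the CMV immediate-early enhancer and promoter, followed by adenovirus-derived leader and splice elements and a chimeric intron fragment that favour efficient processing of the transcript; the antisense "PTP" hit is most likely just an annotation of this adenoviral leader region rather than a functional coding sequence. A fragment of a mouse immunoglobulin heavy chain signal sequence lies immediately upstream of the insert, consistent with directing the product into the secretory pathway. The roughly 5.1 kb Smp_145420 insert, cloned between retained NotI and AscI sites, occupies the unannotated stretch of the feature table. It is fused at its C terminus to rat Cd4 domains 3 and 4, a biotinylation tag and a 6xHis tag, and the cassette ends with a rabbit β-globin polyadenylation signal. Only the Cd4 portion of the tag is annotated. The Cd4 tag typically serves as a detection handle, the biotinylation site allows capture on streptavidin, and the His tag allows metal-affinity purification. The plasmid belongs to a library of S. mansoni cell-surface and secreted proteins used to look for early serological markers of infection.
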