Addgene plasmid #120616: Smp_145420-Cd4-bio-His
Purpose: Expression of recombinant S. mansoni protein
Depositing lab: Gavin Wright. Depositing organization: Wellcome Sanger Institute. Publication: A library of cell-surface and secreted proteins from Schistosoma mansoni identifies early serological markers of infection. Cécile Crosnier, Anna V. Protasio, Gabriel Rinaldi, Shona Wilson, Matthew Berriman, Gavin J. Wright. bioRXiv 10.1101/593616.
Backbone
  Vector backbone: pTT3
  Backbone manufacturer: Yves Durocher, NRC
  Backbone size w/o insert (bp): 6686
  Vector type: Mammalian Expression
Growth in bacteria
  Bacterial resistance: Ampicillin, 100 μg/mL
  Growth temperature: 37°C
  Growth strain: DH5alpha
  Copy number: High Copy
Gene/Insert
  Gene/Insert name: Smp_145420
  Species: Schistosoma mansoni
  Insert size (bp): 5113
  Entrez Gene: Smp_145420 (a.k.a. Smp_145420)
  Promoter: CMV
  Tag / fusion protein: ratCd4(d3+4)-bio-6His (C terminal on backbone)
  Cloning method: Restriction Enzyme; 5′ cloning site NotI (not destroyed); 3′ cloning site AscI (not destroyed)
Terms and licenses: Academic/Nonprofit Terms; Industry Terms: Not Available to Industry
How to cite: Smp_145420-Cd4-bio-His was a gift from Gavin Wright (Addgene plasmid # 120616 ; http://n2t.net/addgene:120616 ; RRID:Addgene_120616)
